Addgene plasmid #85770: pK3F
Purpose: N-ICE plasmid pK3F
Depositing lab: Scott Briggs. Depositing organization: Purdue University. Publication: N-ICE plasmids for generating N-terminal 3 x FLAG tagged genes that allow Inducible, Constitutive, or Endogenous expression in Saccharomyces cerevisiae. Zhang Y, Serratore ND, Briggs SD. Yeast. 2016 Dec 12. doi: 10.1002/yea.3226. PubMed 27943405.
Backbone
  Vector backbone: pUG6
  Backbone manufacturer: Euroscarf
  Vector type: Yeast Expression, Cre/Lox
  Selectable markers: Gentamicin
Growth in bacteria
  Bacterial resistance: Ampicillin, 100 μg/mL
  Growth temperature: 37°C
  Growth strain: DH5alpha
  Copy number: High Copy
Gene/Insert
  Gene/Insert name: loxP-KanMX-loxP-3FLAG
  Species: S. cerevisiae (budding yeast), Synthetic
  Insert size (bp): 1611
  Cloning method: Restriction Enzyme; 5′ cloning site SpeI (not destroyed); 3′ cloning site BamHI (not destroyed)
  Sequencing primers: 5′ T7 promoter; 3′ Spt6 promoter
Terms and licenses: Academic/Nonprofit Terms; Industry Terms: Not Available to Industry
How to cite: pK3F was a gift from Scott Briggs (Addgene plasmid # 85770 ; http://n2t.net/addgene:85770 ; RRID:Addgene_85770)
