[The description below was written by a language model from this plasmid's Addgene catalogue record and pLannotate feature annotations shown in this document.]
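Description:
pK3F is a member of the N-ICE plasmid series, a set of templates for placing an N-terminal 3xFLAG epitope tag on genes in Saccharomyces cerevisiae with inducible, constitutive or endogenous expression. It is built on the pUG6 backbone and is catalogued as a yeast expression and Cre/lox vector. In E. coli it is maintained as a high-copy plasmid through a ColE1/pUC-type origin and selected with ampicillin via the β-lactamase gene and its native promoter. No yeast replication origin is annotated in the 4,066 nt sequence, which fits use as a cassette donor for chromosomal integration rather than as an episomal yeast plasmid, although the record does not spell this out.

The 1,611 bp insert, cloned between SpeI and BamHI, is described as loxP-KanMX-loxP-3FLAG. The feature table shows the kanMX marker flanked by two loxP sites in the same orientation, with a FLAG element nearby. This FLAG element is annotated only as a fragment, so the triple-tag arrangement comes from the catalogue entry rather than from the annotation. kanMX normally allows selection of yeast transformants with G418, while the catalogue lists the selectable marker as gentamicin. Because the loxP sites are directly repeated, Cre recombinase can excise the marker after integration, leaving a single loxP site upstream of the tag sequence. No yeast promoter other than the one within kanMX is annotated ahead of the tag, suggesting that this version may serve the endogenous-expression option of the series, but the record does not state which mode pK3F provides. T7 and SP6 promoters flank the cassette region, and short lacI, rop and bom fragments are backbone remnants.
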