Features (pLannotate 1.2.2; 12 found; start..end, strand, type, name):
     57..90      -  protein_bind   loxP: Cre-mediated recombination occurs in the 8-bp core sequence (GCATACAT). Cre recombinase
    142..1498    -  gene           kanMX: yeast selectable marker conferring kanamycin resistance (Wach et al., 1994)
   1540..1573    -  protein_bind   loxP: Cre-mediated recombination occurs in the 8-bp core sequence (GCATACAT). Cre recombinase
   1627..1645    -  promoter       T7 promoter: promoter for bacteriophage T7 RNA polymerase
   1667..1720    -  CDS            lacI (fragment): lac repressor; lacI; The lac repressor binds to the lac operator to inhibit transcription in E. coli. This inhibition can be relieved by adding lactose or isopropyl-β-D-thiogalactopyranoside (IPTG).
   1903..2491    -  rep_origin     ori: high-copy-number ColE1/pMB1/pBR322/pUC origin of replication
   2662..3522    -  CDS            AmpR: β-lactamase; bla; confers resistance to ampicillin, carbenicillin, and related antibiotics
   3523..3627    -  promoter       AmpR promoter: bla
   3722..3757    +  CDS            rop (fragment): Rop protein, which maintains plasmids at low copy number; rop
   3859..3910    +  misc_feature   bom (fragment): basis of mobility region from pBR322
   3973..3991    +  promoter       SP6 promoter: promoter for bacteriophage SP6 RNA polymerase
   4036..4052    -  CDS            FLAG (fragment): FLAG® epitope tag, followed by an enterokinase cleavage site
>Addgene plasmid #85770 | pK3F | addgene full sequence | sequence record 169917 | Addgene NGS Result
CCTTATAATCTTTGTCGTCGTCGTCTTTATAGTCCATGGTGTCGACAACCCTTAATATAACTTCGTATAA
TGTATGCTATACGAAGTTATTAGGTCTAGAGATCTCGACACTGGATGGCGGCGTTAGTATCGAATCGACA
GCAGTATAGCGACCAGCATTCACATACGATTGACGCATGATATTACTTTCTGCGCACTTAACTTCGCATC
TGGGCAGATGATGTCGAGGCGAAAAAAAATATAAATCACGCTAACATTTGATTAAAATAGAACAACTACA
ATATAAAAAAACTATACAAATGACAAGTTCTTGAAAACAAGAATCTTTTTATTGTCAGTACTGATTAGAA
AAACTCATCGAGCATCAAATGAAACTGCAATTTATTCATATCAGGATTATCAATACCATATTTTTGAAAA
AGCCGTTTCTGTAATGAAGGAGAAAACTCACCGAGGCAGTTCCATAGGATGGCAAGATCCTGGTATCGGT
CTGCGATTCCGACTCGTCCAACATCAATACAACCTATTAATTTCCCCTCGTCAAAAATAAGGTTATCAAG
TGAGAAATCACCATGAGTGACGACTGAATCCGGTGAGAATGGCAAAAGCTTATGCATTTCTTTCCAGACT
TGTTCAACAGGCCAGCCATTACGCTCGTCATCAAAATCACTCGCATCAACCAAACCGTTATTCATTCGTG
ATTGCGCCTGAGCGAGACGAAATACGCGATCGCTGTTAAAAGGACAATTACAAACAGGAATCGAATGCAA
CCGGCGCAGGAACACTGCCAGCGCATCAACAATATTTTCACCTGAATCAGGATATTCTTCTAATACCTGG
AATGCTGTTTTGCCGGGGATCGCAGTGGTGAGTAACCATGCATCATCAGGAGTACGGATAAAATGCTTGA
TGGTCGGAAGAGGCATAAATTCCGTCAGCCAGTTTAGTCTGACCATCTCATCTGTAACATCATTGGCAAC
GCTACCTTTGCCATGTTTCAGAAACAACTCTGGCGCATCGGGCTTCCCATACAATCGATAGATTGTCGCA
CCTGATTGCCCGACATTATCGCGAGCCCATTTATACCCATATAAATCAGCATCCATGTTGGAATTTAATC
GCGGCCTCGAAACGTGAGTCTTTTCCTTACCCATGGTTGTTTATGTTCGGATGTGATGTGAGAACTGTAT
CCTAGCAAGATTTTAAAAGGAAGTATATGAAAGAAGAACCTCAGTGGCAAATCCTAACCTTTTATATTTC
TCTACAGGGGCGCGGCGTGGGGACAATTCAACGCGTCTGTGAGGGGAGCGTTTCCCTGCTCGCAGGTCTG
CAGCGAGGAGCCGTAATTTTTGCTTCGCGCCGTGCGGCCATCAAAATGTATGGATGCAAATGATTATACA
TGGGGATGTATGGGCTAAATGTACGGGCGACAGTCACATCATGCCCCTGAGCTGCGCACGTCAAGACTGT
CAAGGAGGGTATTCTGGGCCTCCATGTCGCTGGCCGGGTGACCCGGCGGGGACGTCGAGAACCCTTAATA
TAACTTCGTATAATGTATGCTATACGAAGTTATTAGGTGATATCAGATCCACTAGTGGCCTATGCGGCCG
CGGATCTGCCGGTCTCCCTATAGTGAGTCGTATTAATTTCGATAAGCCAGGTTAACCTGCATTAATGAAT
CGGCCAACGCGCGGGGAGAGGCGGTTTGCGTATTGGGCGCTCTTCCGCTTCCTCGCTCACTGACTCGCTG
CGCTCGGTCGTTCGGCTGCGGCGAGCGGTATCAGCTCACTCAAAGGCGGTAATACGGTTATCCACAGAAT
CAGGGGATAACGCAGGAAAGAACATGTGAGCAAAAGGCCAGCAAAAGGCCAGGAACCGTAAAAAGGCCGC
GTTGCTGGCGTTTTTCCATAGGCTCCGCCCCCCTGACGAGCATCACAAAAATCGACGCTCAAGTCAGAGG
TGGCGAAACCCGACAGGACTATAAAGATACCAGGCGTTTCCCCCTGGAAGCTCCCTCGTGCGCTCTCCTG
TTCCGACCCTGCCGCTTACCGGATACCTGTCCGCCTTTCTCCCTTCGGGAAGCGTGGCGCTTTCTCATAG
CTCACGCTGTAGGTATCTCAGTTCGGTGTAGGTCGTTCGCTCCAAGCTGGGCTGTGTGCACGAACCCCCC
GTTCAGCCCGACCGCTGCGCCTTATCCGGTAACTATCGTCTTGAGTCCAACCCGGTAAGACACGACTTAT
CGCCACTGGCAGCAGCCACTGGTAACAGGATTAGCAGAGCGAGGTATGTAGGCGGTGCTACAGAGTTCTT
GAAGTGGTGGCCTAACTACGGCTACACTAGAAGAACAGTATTTGGTATCTGCGCTCTGCTGAAGCCAGTT
ACCTTCGGAAAAAGAGTTGGTAGCTCTTGATCCGGCAAACAAACCACCGCTGGTAGCGGTGGTTTTTTTG
TTTGCAAGCAGCAGATTACGCGCAGAAAAAAAGGATCTCAAGAAGATCCTTTGATCTTTTCTACGGGGTC
TGACGCTCAGTGGAACGAAAACTCACGTTAAGGGATTTTGGTCATGAGATTATCAAAAAGGATCTTCACC
TAGATCCTTTTAAATTAAAAATGAAGTTTTAAATCAATCTAAAGTATATATGAGTAAACTTGGTCTGACA
GTTACCAATGCTTAATCAGTGAGGCACCTATCTCAGCGATCTGTCTATTTCGTTCATCCATAGTTGCCTG
ACTCCCCGTCGTGTAGATAACTACGATACGGGAGGGCTTACCATCTGGCCCCAGTGCTGCAATGATACCG
CGAGACCCACGCTCACCGGCTCCAGATTTATCAGCAATAAACCAGCCAGCCGGAAGGGCCGAGCGCAGAA
GTGGTCCTGCAACTTTATCCGCCTCCATCCAGTCTATTAATTGTTGCCGGGAAGCTAGAGTAAGTAGTTC
GCCAGTTAATAGTTTGCGCAACGTTGTTGCCATTGCTACAGGCATCGTGGTGTCACGCTCGTCGTTTGGT
ATGGCTTCATTCAGCTCCGGTTCCCAACGATCAAGGCGAGTTACATGATCCCCCATGTTGTGCAAAAAAG
CGGTTAGCTCCTTCGGTCCTCCGATCGTTGTCAGAAGTAAGTTGGCCGCAGTGTTATCACTCATGGTTAT
GGCAGCACTGCATAATTCTCTTACTGTCATGCCATCCGTAAGATGCTTTTCTGTGACTGGTGAGTACTCA
ACCAAGTCATTCTGAGAATAGTGTATGCGGCGACCGAGTTGCTCTTGCCCGGCGTCAATACGGGATAATA
CCGCGCCACATAGCAGAACTTTAAAAGTGCTCATCATTGGAAAACGTTCTTCGGGGCGAAAACTCTCAAG
GATCTTACCGCTGTTGAGATCCAGTTCGATGTAACCCACTCGTGCACCCAACTGATCTTCAGCATCTTTT
ACTTTCACCAGCGTTTCTGGGTGAGCAAAAACAGGAAGGCAAAATGCCGCAAAAAAGGGAATAAGGGCGA
CACGGAAATGTTGAATACTCATACTCTTCCTTTTTCAATATTATTGAAGCATTTATCAGGGTTATTGTCT
CATGAGCGGATACATATTTGAATGTATTTAGAAAAATAAACAAATAGGGGTTCCGCGCACATTTCCCCGA
AAAGTGCCACCTGACGTCTAAGAAACCATTATTATCATGACATTAACCTATAAAAATAGGCGTATCACGA
GGCCCTTTCGTCTCGCGCGTTTCGGTGATGACGGTGAAAACCTCTGACACATGCAGCTCCCGGAGACGGT
CACAGCTTGTCTGTAAGCGGATGCCGGGAGCAGACAAGCCCGTCAGGGCGCGTCAGCGGGTGTTGGCGGG
TGTCGGGGCTGGCTTAACTATGCGGCATCAGAGCAGATTGTACTGAGAGTGCACCATATGGACATATTGT
CGTTAGAACGCGGCTACAATTAATACATAACCTTATGTATCATACACATACGATTTAGGTGACACTATAG
AACGCGGCCGCCAGGATCTCGCGGCCGCCCATGGATCCTTTATCGTCGTCGTCCTTGTAATCCTTATCGT
CGTCGT
